>Addgene plasmid #27811 | gGamma Venus | addgene partial sequence | sequence record 35175 | 27811 with SV40pA-R (5' GAAATTTGTGATGCTATTGC 3')
ATAACAGTTACAACAACAATTGCATTCATTTTATGTTTCAGGTTCAGGGGGAGGTGTGGGAGGTTTTTTA
AAGCAAGTAAAACCTCTACAAATGTGGTATGGCTGATTATGATCAGTTATCTAGATTA
[213 nt withheld, positions 129-341]
TCCGGACTTGTACAGCTCGTCCATGCCGAGAGTGATCCCGGCGGCGGTCACGAACTCCAGCAGGACCATG
TGATCGCGCTTCTCGTTGGGGTCTTTGCTCAGCTTGGACTGGTAGCTCAGGTAGTGGTTGTCGGGCAGCA
GCACGGGGCCGTCGCCGATGGGGGTGTTCTGCTGGTAGTGGTCGGCGAGCTGCACGCCGCCGTCCTCGAT
GTTGTGGCGGATCTTGAAGTTGGCCTTGATGCCGTTCTTCTGCTTGTCGGCGGTGATATAGACGTTGTGG
CTGTTGTAGTTGTACTCCAGCTTGTGCCCCAGGATGTTGCCGTCCTCCTTGAAGTCGATGCCCTTCAGCT
CGATGCGGTTCACCAGGGTGTCGCCCTCGAACTTCACCTCGGCGCGGGTCTTTGTAGTTGCCGTCGTCCT
TGAAGAAGA
