[The description below was written by a language model from this plasmid's Addgene catalogue record.]
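Description:
gGamma Venus is a mammalian expression plasmid built on the pEGFP-C1 backbone, in which the original fluorescent protein coding region has been replaced by a monomeric Venus (yellow fluorescent protein) cassette joined to the G-protein γ2 subunit. The insert name, mVenus C1-gGamma, indicates a C1-type arrangement, meaning the fluorescent protein sits at the N-terminus of the fusion with Gγ2 following it. That orientation would leave the C-terminus of the γ subunit free, which generally matters because Gγ proteins are lipid-modified there for membrane attachment. The insert is recorded as lying between NheI and BamHI sites, both preserved. Its listed size of 720 bp corresponds roughly to a fluorescent protein coding sequence alone, so this figure may not cover the whole fusion. The species of origin of the γ2 sequence is not stated.

The record does not name the promoter or provide a feature table. pEGFP-C1 vectors conventionally drive expression from the CMV immediate-early promoter with an SV40 polyadenylation signal, and they carry a single kanamycin/neomycin resistance gene. This matches the catalogue fields: kanamycin selection in bacteria, where the plasmid is maintained at high copy, and G418 selection for stable mammalian transfectants.

The associated publication concerns quantitative multiphoton spectral imaging for measuring resonance energy transfer. The construct is therefore suited to use as a Venus-tagged FRET partner, typically an acceptor paired with a cyan donor, and for visualising the localisation of Gγ2 and its interactions with other tagged proteins in living cells.
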