Addgene plasmid #27811: gGamma Venus
Depositing lab: Steven Vogel. Depositing organization: National Institute on Alcohol Abuse & Alcoholism (NIAAA). Publication: Quantitative multiphoton spectral imaging and its use for measuring resonance energy transfer. Thaler C, Koushik SV, Blank PS, Vogel SS. Biophys J. 2005 Oct . 89(4):2736-49. 10.1529/biophysj.105.061853 PubMed 16040744.
Backbone
  Vector backbone: pEGFP C1
  Backbone size w/o insert (bp): 3984
  Vector type: Mammalian Expression
  Selectable markers: Neomycin (select with G418)
Growth in bacteria
  Bacterial resistance: Kanamycin, 50 μg/mL
  Growth temperature: 37°C
  Growth strain: DH5alpha
  Copy number: High Copy
Gene/Insert
  Gene/Insert name: mVenus C1-gGamma (alt names: Venus GGamma; G-protein subunit γ2)
  Insert size (bp): 720
  Cloning method: Restriction Enzyme; 5′ cloning site Nhe 1 (not destroyed); 3′ cloning site Bam HI (not destroyed)
  Sequencing primers: 5′ CCAAAATCAACGGGACTTTCC; 3′ CAGGTTCAGGGGGAGGTGTGG
Terms and licenses: Academic/Nonprofit Terms; Industry Terms: Not Available to Industry
How to cite: gGamma Venus was a gift from Steven Vogel (Addgene plasmid # 27811 ; http://n2t.net/addgene:27811 ; RRID:Addgene_27811)
